Addgene plasmid #179890: pJET-07-mNeonGreen-R11a
Purpose: Donor with homologous arms for Rab11a to knock in mNeonGreen
Depositing lab: Patrick Caswell. Depositing organization: University of Manchester. Publication: On demand expression control of endogenous genes with DExCon, DExogron and LUXon reveals differential dynamics of Rab11 family members. Gemperle J, Harrison TS, Flett C, Adamson AD, Caswell PT. Elife. 2022 Jun 16;11. pii: 76651. doi: 10.7554/eLife.76651. PubMed 35708998.
Backbone
  Vector backbone: pJet1.2
  Backbone manufacturer: Thermo Scientific
  Backbone size w/o insert (bp): 3000
  Total vector size (bp): 4184
  Vector type: Mammalian Expression, Bacterial Expression, CRISPR ; Donor for homologous based knock in
  Selectable markers: mNeonGreen
Growth in bacteria
  Bacterial resistance: Ampicillin, 100 μg/mL
  Growth temperature: 37°C
  Growth strain: DH5alpha
  Copy number: Low Copy
Gene/Insert
  Gene/Insert name: RAB11A, member RAS oncogene family (alt name: YL8)
  Species: H. sapiens (human)
  Insert size (bp): 1396
  Entrez Gene: RAB11A (a.k.a. YL8)
  Tag / fusion protein: mNeonGreen (N terminal on insert)
  Cloning method: Gibson Cloning
  Sequencing primers: 5′ CGACTCACTATAGGGAGAGCG; 3′ AAGAACATCGATTTTCCATGGCAG
Terms and licenses: Academic/Nonprofit Terms; Industry Terms: Not Available to Industry
Depositor comments: Here donor for mNeonGreen knock in to Rab11a. Please visit https://www.biorxiv.org/content/10.1101/2021.12.03.471086v1.full for bioRxiv preprint.
How to cite: pJET-07-mNeonGreen-R11a was a gift from Patrick Caswell (Addgene plasmid # 179890 ; http://n2t.net/addgene:179890 ; RRID:Addgene_179890)
