[The description below was written by a language model from this plasmid's Addgene catalogue record and pLannotate feature annotations shown in this document.]
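Description:
pJET-07-mNeonGreen-R11a is a homology-directed repair donor plasmid built in the pJET1.2 cloning backbone, intended for CRISPR-mediated knock-in of the green/yellow fluorescent protein mNeonGreen at the endogenous human RAB11A locus. It is maintained in E. coli through a ColE1/pUC-type origin of replication and selected with ampicillin via the β-lactamase gene and its native promoter. The annotated origin is normally regarded as high copy, although the catalogue entry lists the plasmid as low copy. Typical pJET remnants are present: a fragment of the eco47IR lethal gene, which in the parent vector provides positive selection because an insert disrupts it, together with its lac UV5 promoter, a CAP binding site, a short lacI fragment and T7 promoters near the cloning site.

The insert, assembled by Gibson cloning and recorded as about 1.4 kb, consists of the mNeonGreen coding sequence flanked by homology arms matching RAB11A. The arms are not annotated in the feature table, but unannotated stretches on either side of mNeonGreen are consistent with them. The tag is described as N-terminal, so correct integration should yield an mNeonGreen-Rab11a fusion expressed from the gene's own promoter. No functional mammalian promoter is annotated; only an 18 bp match to the mouse PGK promoter appears, which is too short to be meaningful. There is no drug selection for mammalian cells, and mNeonGreen fluorescence serves as the marker for identifying edited cells. No guide RNA or Cas9 is encoded, so these must be supplied separately. The sequenced record (4,368 nt) is slightly longer than the catalogued total size of 4,184 bp. The associated work used such knock-ins to study the dynamics and controlled expression of endogenous Rab11 family members.
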