Features (pLannotate 1.2.2; 11 found; start..end, strand, type, name):
    241..1101    -  CDS            AmpR: β-lactamase; bla; confers resistance to ampicillin, carbenicillin, and related antibiotics
   1102..1206    -  promoter       AmpR promoter: bla
   1598..1616    +  promoter       T7 promoter: promoter for bacteriophage T7 RNA polymerase
   2000..2704    -  CDS            mNeonGreen: mNeonGreen is a basic (constitutively fluorescent) green/yellow fluorescent protein published in 2013, derived from Branchiostoma lanceolatum. It is reported to be a very rapidly-maturing monomer with moderate acid sensitivity.
   2908..2925    -  promoter       PGK promoter (fragment): mouse phosphoglycerate kinase 1 promoter
   3034..3052    -  promoter       T7 promoter: promoter for bacteriophage T7 RNA polymerase
   3060..3440    -  CDS            eco47IR (fragment): T2E7_ECOLX - Protein predicted: Swiss-Prot protein existence level 4. Recognizes the double-stranded sequence GGWCC and cleaves after G-1. From Escherichia coli.
   3493..3523    -  promoter       lac UV5 promoter: E. coli lac promoter with an "up" mutation
   3538..3559    -  protein_bind   CAP binding site: CAP binding activates transcription in the presence of cAMP. E. coli catabolite activator protein
   3584..3667    -  CDS            lacI (fragment): lac repressor; lacI; The lac repressor binds to the lac operator to inhibit transcription in E. coli. This inhibition can be relieved by adding lactose or isopropyl-β-D-thiogalactopyranoside (IPTG).
   3850..70      -  rep_origin     ori (across the origin): high-copy-number ColE1/pMB1/pBR322/pUC origin of replication
>Addgene plasmid #179890 | pJET-07-mNeonGreen-R11a | addgene full sequence | sequence record 357211 | Addgene NGS Result
AACCACCGCTGGTAGCGGTGGTTTTTTTGTTTGCAAGCAGCAGATTACGCGCAGAAAAAAAGGATCTCAA
GAAGATCCTTTGATCTTTTCTACGGGGTCTGACGCTCAGTGGAACGAAAACTCACGTTAAGGGATTTTGG
TCATGAGATTATCAAAAAGGATCTTCACCTAGATCCTTTTAAATTAAAAATGAAGTTTTAAATCAATCTA
AAGTATATATGAGTAAACTTGGTCTGACAGTTACCAATGCTTAATCAGTGAGGCACCTATCTCAGCGATC
TGTCTATTTCGTTCATCCATAGTTGCCTGACTCCCCGTCGTGTAGATAACTACGATACGGGAGGGCTTAC
CATCTGGCCCCAGTGCTGCAATGATACCGCGAGACCCACGCTCACCGGCTCCAGATTTATCAGCAATAAA
CCAGCCAGCCGGAAGGGCCGAGCGCAGAAGTGGTCCTGCAACTTTATCCGCCTCCATCCAGTCTATTAAT
TGTTGCCGGGAAGCTAGAGTAAGTAGTTCGCCAGTTAATAGTTTGCGCAACGTTGTTGCCATTGCTACAG
GCATCGTGGTGTCACGCTCGTCGTTTGGTATGGCTTCATTCAGCTCCGGTTCCCAACGATCAAGGCGAGT
TACATGATCCCCCATGTTGTGCAAAAAAGCGGTTAGCTCCTTCGGTCCTCCGATCGTTGTCAGAAGTAAG
TTGGCCGCAGTGTTATCACTCATGGTTATGGCAGCACTGCATAATTCTCTTACTGTCATGCCATCCGTAA
GATGCTTTTCTGTGACTGGTGAGTACTCAACCAAGTCATTCTGAGAATAGTGTATGCGGCGACCGAGTTG
CTCTTGCCCGGCGTCAATACGGGATAATACCGCGCCACATAGCAGAACTTTAAAAGTGCTCATCATTGGA
AAACGTTCTTCGGGGCGAAAACTCTCAAGGATCTTACCGCTGTTGAGATCCAGTTCGATGTAACCCACTC
GTGCACCCAACTGATCTTCAGCATCTTTTACTTTCACCAGCGTTTCTGGGTGAGCAAAAACAGGAAGGCA
AAATGCCGCAAAAAAGGGAATAAGGGCGACACGGAAATGTTGAATACTCATACTCTTCCTTTTTCAATAT
TATTGAAGCATTTATCAGGGTTATTGTCTCATGAGCGGATACATATTTGAATGTATTTAGAAAAATAAAC
AAATAGGGGTTCCGCGCACATTTCCCCGAAAAGTGCCACCTGACGTCTAAGAAACCATTATTATCATGAC
ATTAACCTATAAAAATAGGCGTATCACGAGGCCGCCCCTGCAGCCGAATTATATTATTTTTGCCAAATAA
TTTTTAACAAAAGCTCTGAAGTCTTCTTCATTTAAATTCTTAGATGATACTTCATCTGGAAAATTGTCCC
AATTAGTAGCATCACGCTGTGAGTAAGTTCTAAACCATTTTTTTATTGTTGTATTATCTCTAATCTTACT
ACTCGATGAGTTTTCGGTATTATCTCTATTTTTAACTTGGAGCAGGTTCCATTCATTGTTTTTTTCATCA
TAGTGAATAAAATCAACTGCTTTAACACTTGTGCCTGAACACCATATCCATCCGGCGTAATACGACTCAC
TATAGGGAGAGCGGCCGCCAGATCTTCCGGATGGCTCGAGTTTTTCAGCAAGATCGATGTGGGAGAAGGC
AGTCCGCCAGGGGAAGGACACGCAGGGAGGGGCTCTGAGGCCAGCGAAGGCCTATGGAGAGGTCGCTCAG
AGAGCGGCATGTGATGGGGACCCCTGTCTGAGCGGGGGAGAAGAGGCTGAGCTGGGTAGGAGACGGAACC
GCACAAAAAGGAAGGGCTGAGGGAGGCCTATATCAGTGCAGGGGTGGCCGGCACGAGGGTCCACCGGGAG
TGGCCCGGGTCCCCGAACGAGGACTGTGTAGAGTGCGAGAGCCCATGGCCTCACCTTTAAAGAGGTAGTC
GTACTCGTCGTCGCGTGTACCACTTCCAGCACCGGTTCCCTTGTACAGCTCGTCCATGCCCATCACGTCG
GTGAAGGCTTTCTGCCACTCTTTGAAGTTCAGTTCTGTCTTGGAGTGCTTCAGCTCGGTCTTGCGGAACA
CGTACATAGGCTGGTTCTTCAGGTAGTTGGCGGCCATAGGTTTGGCGAAGGTGTAGGTGGTTCTGGCGGT
GCTTCTGTACCGCTTGCCGTTGCCGGTGGTGTAGGACCACTTGAAGGTGCTGATGATGGTCTTGTCGTTG
GGGTATGTTTTCTTGCTTCTGCACCAGTCGGCGGCTGTCAGAGAATTGGTCATCACGGGGCCATCAGCAG
GGAAGCCTGTGCCTTTCACTTGGGCCTCGCCTTTGATGTGGCTGCCCTCGTATGTGTACCGGTAGTTCAC
GGTCAGGCTGGCGCCATCTTCAAACTGCATGGTCCGGTGCACCTGGTAGCCAGAGCCATCAACCATGGCG
GCCTGGAAAGGGCTCATGCCGTCAGGATAAGGCAGGTACTGGTGGAAGCCGTAGCCGATGTGAGGCACCA
GAATCCAGGGGCTGAACTGCAGGTCGCCCTTGGTGGACTTCAGGTTCAGTTCCTCGTAGCCGTCGTTGGG
ATTGCCGGTGCCTTGTCCGACCATGTCGAAGTCCACGCCGTTGATGCTGCCGAAGATGTGCAGCTCGTGT
GTGGCAGGCAGGCTGGCCATATTGTCCTCTTCGCCCTTAGACACGCCACTAGTCCCACCCGATCCCATTG
CGCGGCCGAGGAGCGAAAGGGCGGAGCAGCAGTGGTATCTGTGGGACCAGGGGGCGTCGCTGCAGGGGTA
ACCCGAGCGCCGAGCTTCAACTGCCGGACTGGGTGAAGAGCCCCTCCCTGCCGCTGCGCCATTTCCGGCA
GGCCCCAGCCTTTAAGGGGAAGTACTTCCGGGGGCGGCGCCCCGCCCCTGAGCCCAACAAGGGCGGTGTG
CGCGAGAGTCGAGATGCGTGGGGCTTCAAGCTTTAGTCGCTAAAGGAGGCTCAAAGGGGAAACTGAGTCC
TGGAACTCCTAGCTACCATAGTCCCTATAGTGAGTCGTATTATCAGCTATCTTTCTAGAAGATCTCCTAC
AATATTCTCAGCTGCCATGGAAAATCGATGTTCTTCTTTTATTCTCTCAAGATTTTCAGGCTGTATATTA
AAACTTATATTAAGAACTATGCTAACCACCTCATCAGGAACCGTTGTAGGTGGCGTGGGTTTTCTTGGCA
ATCGACTCTCATGAAAACTACGAGCTAAATATTCAATATGTTCCTCTTGACCAACTTTATTCTGCATTTT
TTTTGAACGAGGTTTAGAGCAAGCTTCAGGAAACTGAGACAGGAATTTTATTAAAAATTTAAATTTTGAA
GAAAGTTCAGGGTTAATAGCATCCATTTTTTGCTTTGCAAGTTCCTCAGCATTCTTAACAAAAGACGTCT
CTTTTGACATGTTTAAAGTTTAAACCTCCTGTGTGAAATTATTATCCGCTCATAATTCCACACATTATAC
GAGCCGGAAGCATAAAGTGTAAAGCCTGGGGTGCCTAATGAGTGAGCTAACTCACATTAATTGCGTTGCG
CTCACTGCCAATTGCTTTCCAGTCGGGAAACCTGTCGTGCCAGCTGCATTAATGAATCGGCCAACGCGCG
GGGAGAGGCGGTTTGCGTATTGGGCGCTCTTCCGCTTCCTCGCTCACTGACTCGCTGCGCTCGGTCGTTC
GGCTGCGGCGAGCGGTATCAGCTCACTCAAAGGCGGTAATACGGTTATCCACAGAATCAGGGGATAACGC
AGGAAAGAACATGTGAGCAAAAGGCCAGCAAAAGGCCAGGAACCGTAAAAAGGCCGCGTTGCTGGCGTTT
TTCCATAGGCTCCGCCCCCCTGACGAGCATCACAAAAATCGACGCTCAAGTCAGAGGTGGCGAAACCCGA
CAGGACTATAAAGATACCAGGCGTTTCCCCCTGGAAGCTCCCTCGTGCGCTCTCCTGTTCCGACCCTGCC
GCTTACCGGATACCTGTCCGCCTTTCTCCCTTCGGGAAGCGTGGCGCTTTCTCATAGCTCACGCTGTAGG
TATCTCAGTTCGGTGTAGGTCGTTCGCTCCAAGCTGGGCTGTGTGCACGAACCCCCCGTTCAGCCCGACC
GCTGCGCCTTATCCGGTAACTATCGTCTTGAGTCCAACCCGGTAAGACACGACTTATCGCCACTGGCAGC
AGCCACTGGTAACAGGATTAGCAGAGCGAGGTATGTAGGCGGTGCTACAGAGTTCTTGAAGTGGTGGCCT
AACTACGGCTACACTAGAAGAACAGTATTTGGTATCTGCGCTCTGCTGAAGCCAGTTACCTTCGGAAAAA
GAGTTGGTAGCTCTTGATCCGGCAAACA
